>Addgene plasmid #64754 | pTW073 | depositor full sequence | sequence record 109171 | Full Sequence
TCGCGCGTTTCGGTGATGACGGTGAAAACCTCTGACACATGCAGCTCCCGGAGACGGTCACAGCTTGTCT
GTAAGCGGATGCCGGGAGCAGACAAGCCCGTCAGGGCGCGTCAGCGGGTGTTGGCGGGTGTCGGGGCTGG
CTTAACTATGCGGCATCAGAGCAGATTGTACTGAGAGTGCACCATATGCGGTGTGAAATACCGCACAGAT
GCGTAAGGAGAAAATACCGCATCAGGAAATTGTAAACGTTAATATTTTGTTAAAATTCGCGTTAAATTTT
TGTTAAATCAGCTCATTTTTTAACCAATAGGCCGAAATCGGCAAAATCCCTTATAAATCAAAAGAATAGA
CCGAGATAGGGT
[37 nt withheld, positions 363-399]
AAAGAACGTGGACTCCAACGTCAAAGG
[49 nt withheld, positions 427-475]
T
[91 nt withheld, positions 477-567]
G
[124 nt withheld, positions 569-692]
CGCGCCATTCGCCATTCAGGCTGCGCAACTGTTGGGAAGGGCGATCGGTGCGGGCCTCTTCGCTATTACG
CCAGCTGGCGAAAGGGGGATGTGCTGCAAGGCGATTAAGTTGGGTAACGCCAGGGTTTTCCCAGTCACGA
CGTTGTAAAACGACGGCCAGTGAATTGTAATACGACTCACTATAGGGCGAATTGGGCCCAATGCATTGGC
GCCGCGGCCGCGGTGGATCTGGTGGATCTATAACTTCGTATAATGTATGCTATACGAAGTTATCAGGTAC
CTACCCATACGATGTTCCTGACTATGCGACTAGTTAACTTCTAAATAAGCGAATTTCTTATGATTTATGA
TTTTTATTATTAAATAAGTTATAAAAAAAATAAGTGTATACAAATTTTAAAGTGACTCTTAGGTTTTAAA
ACGAAAATTCTTATTCTTGAGTAACTCTTTCCTGTAGGTCAGGTTGCTTTCTCAGGTATAGTATGAGGTC
GCTCTTATTGACCACACCTCTACCGGCAGATCCGCTAGGGATAACAGGGTAAGGATCCGAGATTGTACTG
AGAGTGCACCATAATCATCGATGAATTCGAGCTCGTTTTCGACACTGGATGGCGGCGTTAGTATCGAATC
GACAGCAGTATAGCGACCAGCATTCACATACGATTGACGCATGATATTACTTTCTGCGCACTTAACTTCG
CATCTGGGCAGATGATGTCGAGGCGAAAAAAAATATAAATCACGCTAACATTTGATTAAAATAGAACAAC
TACAATATAAAAAAACTATACAAATGACAAGTTCTTGAAAACAAGAATCTTTTTATTGTCAGTACTGATT
ATTCCTTTGCCCTCGGACGAGTGCTGGGGCGTCGGTTTCCACTATCGGCGAGTACTTCTACACAGCCATC
GGTCCAGACGGCCGCGCTTCTGCGGGCGATTTGTGTACGCCCGACAGTCCCGGCTCCGGATCGGACGATT
GCGTCGCATCGACCCTGCGCCCAAGCTGCATCATCGAAATTGCCGTCAACCAAGCTCTGATAGAGTTGGT
CAAGACCAATGCGGAGCATATACGCCCGGAGCCGCGGCGATCCTGCAAGCTCCGGATGCCTCCGCTCGAA
GTAGCGCGTCTGCTGCTCCATACAAGCCAACCACGGCCTCCAGAAGAAGATGTTGGCGACCTCGTATTGG
GAATCCCCGAACATCGCCTCGCTCCAGTCAATGACCGCTGTTATGCGGCCATTGTCCGTCAGGACATTGT
TGGAGCCGAAATCCGCGTGCACGAGGTGCCGGACTTCGGGGCAGTCCTCGGCCCAAAGCATCAGCTCATC
GAGAGCCTGCGCGACGGACGCACTGACGGTGTCGTCCATCACAGTTTGCCAGTGATACACATGGGGATCA
GCAATCGCGCATATGAAATCACGCCATGTAGTGTATTGACCGATTCCTTGCGGTCCGAATGGGCCGAACC
CGCTCGTCTGGCTAAGATCGGCCGCAGCGATCGCATCCATGGCCTCCGCGACCGGCTGCAGAACAGCGGG
CAGTTCGGTTTCAGGCAGGTCTTGCAACGTGACACCCTGTGCACGGCGGGAGATGCAATAGGTCAGGCTC
TCGCTGAATTCCCCAATGTCAAGCACTTCCGGAATCGGGAGCGCGGCCGATGCAAAGTGCCGATAAACAT
AACGATCTTTGTAGAAACCATCGGCGCAGCTATTTACCCGCAGGACATATCCACGCCCTCCTACATCGAA
GCTGAAAGCACGAGATTCTTCGCCCTCCGAGAGCTGCATCAGGTCGGAGACGCTGTCGAACTTTTCGATC
AGAAACTTCTCGACAGACGTCGCGGTGAGTTCAGGCTTTTTACCCATGGTTGTTTATGTTCGGATGTGAT
GTGAGAACTGTATCCTAGCAAGATTTTAAAAGGAAGTATATGAAAGAAGAACCTCAGTGGCAAATCCTAA
CCTTTTATATTTCTCTACAGGGGCGCGGCGTGGGGACAATTCAACGCGTCTGTGAGGGGAGCGTTTCCCT
GCTCGCAGGTCCGCAGCGAGGAGCCGTAATTTTTGCTTCGCGCCGTGCGGCCATCAAAATGTATGGATGC
AAATGATTATACATGGGGATGTATGGGCTAAATGTACGGGCGACAGTCACATCATGCCCCTGAGCTGCGC
ACGTCAAGACTGTCAAGGAGGGTATTCTGGGCCTCCATGTCGCTGGCCGGGTGACCCGGCGGGGACGAGG
CAAGCTAAACAGATCTGGCGCGCCTTAATTAACCCTATGCGGTGTGAAATACCGCACAGTCTAGAATAAC
TTCGTATAATGTATGCTATACGAAGTTATCAGTCGACGGTAAGCCTATCCCTAACCCTCTCCTCGGTCTC
GATTCTTGTACATAAGCGGCCGCGGAGCTCGGTACCCGGGGATCCTCTAGAGTCGACCTGCAGGCATGCA
AGCTTTTGTTCCCTTTAGTGAGGGTTAATTCCGAGCTTGGCGTAATCATGGTCATAGCTGTTTCCTGTGT
GAAATTGTTATCCGCTCACAATTCCACACAACATACGAGCCGGAAGCATAAAGTGTAAAGCCTGGGGTGC
CTAATGAGTGAGCTAACTCACATTAATTGCGTTGCGCTCACTGCCCGCTTTCCAGTCGGGAAACCTGTCG
TGCCAGCTGCATTAATGAATCGGCCAACGCGCGGGGAGAGGCGGTTTGCGTATTGGGCGCTCTTCCGCTT
CCTCGCTCACTGACTCGCTGCGCTCGGTCGTTCGGCTGCGGCGAGCGGTATCAGCTCACTCAAAGGCGGT
AATACGGTTATCCACAGAATCAGGGGATAACGCAGGAAAGAACATGTGAGCAAAAGGCCAGCAAAAGGCC
AGGAACCGTAAAAAGGCCGCGTTGCTGGCGTTTTTCCATAGGCTCCGCCCCCCTGACGAGCATCACAAAA
ATCGACGCTCAAGTCAGAGGTGGCGAAACCCGACAGGACTATAAAGATACCAGGCGTTTCCCCCTGGAAG
CTCCCTCGTGCGCTCTCCTGTTCCGACCCTGCCGCTTACCGGATACCTGTCCGCCTTTCTCCCTTCGGGA
AGCGTGGCGCTTTCTCATAGCTCACGCTGTAGGTATCTCAGTTCGGTGTAGGTCGTTCGCTCCAAGCTGG
GCTGTGTGCACGAACCCCCCGTTCAGCCCGACCGCTGCGCCTTATCCGGTAACTATCGTCTTGAGTCCAA
CCCGGTAAGACACGACTTATCGCCACTGGCAGCAGCCACTGGTAACAGGATTAGCAGAGCGAGGTATGTA
GGCGGTGCTACAGAGTTCTTGAAGTGGTGGCCTAACTACGGCTACACTAGAAGGACAGTATTTGGTATCT
GCGCTCTGCTGAAGCCAGTTACCTTCGGAAAAAGAGTTGGTAGCTCTTGATCCGGCAAACAAACCACCGC
TGGTAGCGGTGGTTTTTTTGTTTGCAAGCAGCAGATTACGCGCAGAAAAAAAGGATCTCAAGAAGATCCT
TTGATCTTTTCTACGGGGTCTGACGCTCAGTGGAACGAAAACTCACGTTAAGGGATTTTGGTCATGAGAT
TATCAAAAAGGATCTTCACCTAGATCCTTTTAAATTAAAAATGAAGTTTTAAATCAATCTAAAGTATATA
TGAGTAAACTTGGTCTGACAGTTACCAATGCTTAATCAGTGAGGCACCTATCTCAGCGATCTGTCTATTT
CGTTCATCCATAGTTGCCTGACTCCCCGTCGTGTAGATAACTACGATACGGGAGGGCTTACCATCTGGCC
CCAGTGCTGCAATGATACCGCGAGACCCACGCTCACCGGCTCCAGATTTATCAGCAATAAACCAGCCAGC
CGGAAGGGCCGAGCGCAGAAGTGGTCCTGCAACTTTATCCGCCTCCATCCAGTCTATTAATTGTTGCCGG
GAAGCTAGAGTAAGTAGTTCGCCAGTTAATAGTTTGCGCAACGTTGTTGCCATTGCTACAGGCATCGTGG
TGTCACGCTCGTCGTTTGGTATGGCTTCATTCAGCTCCGGTTCCCAACGATCAAGGCGAGTTACATGATC
CCCCATGTTGTGCAAAAAAGCGGTTAGCTCCTTCGGTCCTCCGATCGTTGTCAGAAGTAAGTTGGCCGCA
GTGTTATCACTCATGGTTATGGCAGCACTGCATAATTCTCTTACTGTCATGCCATCCGTAAGATGCTTTT
CTGTGACTGGTGAGTACTCAACCAAGTCATTCTGAGAATAGTGTATGCGGCGACCGAGTTGCTCTTGCCC
GGCGTCAATACGGGATAATACCGCGCCACATAGCAGAACTTTAAAAGTGCTCATCATTGGAAAACGTTCT
TCGGGGCGAAAACTCTCAAGGATCTTACCGCTGTTGAGATCCAGTTCGATGTAACCCACTCGTGCACCCA
ACTGATCTTCAGCATCTTTTACTTTCACCAGCGTTTCTGGGTGAGCAAAAACAGGAAGGCAAAATGCCGC
AAAAAAGGGAATAAGGGCGACACGGAAATGTTGAATACTCATACTCTTCCTTTTTCAATATTATTGAAGC
ATTTATCAGGGTTATTGTCTCATGAGCGGATACATATTTGAATGTATTTAGAAAAATAAACAAATAGGGG
TTCCGCGCACATTTCCCCGAAAAGTGCCACCTGACGTCTAAGAAACCATTATTATCATGACATTAACCTA
TAAAAATAGGCGTATCACGAGGCCCTTTCGTC
Features (pLannotate 1.2.2; 23 found; start..end, strand, type, name):
    137..236     +  misc_feature   bom (fragment): basis of mobility region from pBR322
    237..692     -  rep_origin     f1 ori (sequence partly withheld): f1 bacteriophage origin of replication; arrow indicates direction of (+) strand synthesis
    700..857     -  CDS            lacZα (fragment): LacZα fragment of β-galactosidase; lacZ fragment
    860..878     +  promoter       T7 promoter: promoter for bacteriophage T7 RNA polymerase
    932..965     -  protein_bind   loxP: Cre-mediated recombination occurs in the 8-bp core sequence (GCATACAT). Cre recombinase
    974..1000    +  CDS            3xHA (fragment): three tandem HA epitope tags
   1021..1208    +  terminator     ADH1 terminator: S. cerevisiae ADH1; transcription terminator for the S. cerevisiae alcohol dehydrogenase 1 (ADH1) gene
   1242..1265    +  misc_feature   bom (fragment): basis of mobility region from pBR322
   1328..1525    -  terminator     TEF terminator: Ashbya gossypii TEF terminator
   1328..2903    -  gene           hphMX6: yeast selectable marker conferring hygromycin resistance
   2968..2991    +  misc_feature   bom (fragment): basis of mobility region from pBR322
   2998..3031    -  protein_bind   loxP: Cre-mediated recombination occurs in the 8-bp core sequence (GCATACAT). Cre recombinase
   3040..3078    +  CDS            V5 tag (fragment): epitope tag from simian virus 5
   3097..3147    +  misc_feature   MCS (fragment): pUC18/19 multiple cloning site
   3154..3172    -  promoter       T3 promoter: promoter for bacteriophage T3 RNA polymerase
   3217..3233    -  protein_bind   lac operator: The lac repressor binds to the lac operator to inhibit transcription in E. coli. This inhibition can be relieved by adding lactose or isopropyl-β-D-thiogalactopyranoside (IPTG). lac repressor encoded by lacI
   3241..3271    -  promoter       lac promoter: promoter for the E. coli lac operon
   3286..3307    -  protein_bind   CAP binding site: CAP binding activates transcription in the presence of cAMP. E. coli catabolite activator protein
   3320..3412    -  CDS            lacI (fragment): lac repressor; lacI; The lac repressor binds to the lac operator to inhibit transcription in E. coli. This inhibition can be relieved by adding lactose or isopropyl-β-D-thiogalactopyranoside (IPTG).
   3595..4183    -  rep_origin     ori: high-copy-number ColE1/pMB1/pBR322/pUC origin of replication
   4354..5214    -  CDS            AmpR: β-lactamase; bla; confers resistance to ampicillin, carbenicillin, and related antibiotics
   5215..5319    -  promoter       AmpR promoter: bla
   5414..35      +  CDS            rop (fragment) (across the origin): Rop protein, which maintains plasmids at low copy number; rop
