[The description below was written by a language model from this plasmid's Addgene catalogue record and pLannotate feature annotations shown in this document.]
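Description:
pTW073 is a 5.4 kb bacterial template plasmid carrying a synthetic Recombination-Induced Tag Exchange (RITE) cassette for use in Saccharomyces cerevisiae. The catalogue lists the backbone as unknown. The annotated features, though, are those of a standard phagemid-type cloning vector: a high-copy ColE1/pUC origin, an f1 origin, a β-lactamase gene with its own promoter for ampicillin selection in E. coli, and a disrupted lacZα region with lac promoter/operator elements. T7 and T3 promoters flank the insert. Short hits to bom, rop and lacI are only fragments and are probably not functional.

The cassette has no promoter of its own. This fits a design in which it supplies a C-terminal tag to a gene expressed from that gene's own promoter, although the record does not describe how it is integrated. In order, it contains a loxP site, an HA epitope (annotated as a fragment of 3xHA), the S. cerevisiae ADH1 terminator, an hphMX6 hygromycin-resistance marker in the opposite orientation, a second loxP site in the same orientation as the first, and a V5 epitope. Before recombination, the tagged protein would end in HA and transcription would stop at the ADH1 terminator, while hphMX6 allows selection of yeast carrying the cassette. Cre recombinase excises everything between the two directly repeated loxP sites, removing HA, the terminator and the hygromycin marker. This brings V5 into position, so newly made protein carries V5 instead of HA. This permanent switch lets old and new pools of a protein be distinguished, and the associated work uses the cassette series to monitor protein dynamics in budding yeast. The depositor notes that differences between their sequence and the repository's have no functional consequences.
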