Addgene plasmid #64754: pTW073
Purpose: Recombination-Induced Tag Exchange (RITE) Cassette, HA to a V5 epitope tag, Hygro selection
Depositing lab: Fred van Leeuwen. Depositing organization: Netherlands Cancer Institute. Publication: Recombination-induced tag exchange (RITE) cassette series to monitor protein dynamics in Saccharomyces cerevisiae. Terweij M, van Welsem T, van Deventer S, Verzijlbergen KF, Menendez-Benito V, Ontoso D, San-Segundo P, Neefjes J, van Leeuwen F. G3 (Bethesda). 2013 Aug 7;3(8):1261-72. doi: 10.1534/g3.113.006213. PubMed 23708297.
Backbone
  Vector backbone: unknown
  Vector type: RITE cassette
Growth in bacteria
  Bacterial resistance: Ampicillin, 100 μg/mL
  Growth temperature: 37°C
  Growth strain: DH5alpha
  Copy number: Unknown
Gene/Insert
  Gene/Insert name: RITE cassette
  Species: Synthetic
  Promoter: none
  Cloning method: Unknown
  Sequencing primers: 5′ M13-F20; 3′ M13R
Terms and licenses: Academic/Nonprofit Terms; Industry Terms: Not Available to Industry
Depositor comments: The discrepancies between the depositor's sequence and Addgene's sequences have no functional consequences.
How to cite: pTW073 was a gift from Fred van Leeuwen (Addgene plasmid # 64754 ; http://n2t.net/addgene:64754 ; RRID:Addgene_64754)
