>Addgene plasmid #64754 | pTW073 | addgene partial sequence | sequence record 113004 | M13pUC-Fwd 5'-CCCAGTCACGACGTTGTAAAACG-3'
GACTCACTATAGGGCGAATTGGGCCCAATGCATTGGCGCCGCGGCCGCGGTGGATCTGGTGGATCTATAA
CTTCGTATAATGTATGCTATACGAAGTTATCAGGTACCTACCCATACGATGTTCCTGACTATGCGACTAG
TTAACTTCTAAATAAGCGAATTTCTTATGATTTATGATTTTTATTATTAAATAAGTTATAAAAAAAATAA
GTGTATACAAATTTTAAAGTGACTCTTAGGTTTTAAAACGAAAATTCTTATTCTTGAGTAACTCTTTCCT
GTAGGTCAGGTTGCTTTCTCAGGTATAGTATGAGGTCGCTCTTATTGACCACACCTCTACCGGCAGATCC
GCTAGGGATAACAGGGTAAGGATCCGCATTGTACTGAGAGTGCACCATAATCATCGATGAATTCGAGCTC
GTTTTCGACACTGGATGGCGGCGTTAGTATCGAATCGACAGCAGTATAGCGACCAGCATTCACATACGAT
TGACGCATGATATTACTTTCTGCGCACTTAACTTCGCATCTGGGCAGATGATGTCGAGGCGAAAAAAAAT
ATAAATCACGCTAACATTTGATTAAAATAGAACAACTACAATATAAAAAAACTATACAAATGACAAGTTC
TTGAAAACAAGAATCTTTTTATTGTCAGTACTGATTATTCCTTTGCCCTCGGACGAGTGCTGGGGCGTCG
GTTTCCACTATCGGCGAGTACTTCTACACAGCCATCGGTCCAGACGGCCGCGCTTCTGCGGGCGATTTGT
GTACGCCCGACAGTCCCGGCTCCGGATCGGACGATTGCGTCGCATCGACCCTGCGCCCAAGCTGCATCAT
CGAAATTGCCGTCAACCAAGCTCTGATAGAGTTGGTCAAGACCAATGCGGAGCATATACGCCCGGAGCCG
CGGCGATCCTGCAAGCTCCGGATGCCTCCGCTCGAAGTAGCGCGTCTGCTGCTCCATACAAGCCAACCAC
GGCCTCCAGAAGAAGATGTTGGCGACCTCGTATTGGGAATCCCCGAACATCGCCTCGCTCCAGTCAATGA
CCGCTGTTATGCGGCCATTGTCC
