>Addgene plasmid #64754 | pTW073 | addgene partial sequence | sequence record 113010 | M13pUC-Rev 5'-AGCGGATAACAATTTCACACAGG-3'
ACGCCAAGCTCGGAATTAACCCTCACTAAAGGGAACAAAAGCTTGCATGCCTGCAGGTCGACTCTAGAGG
ATCCCCGGGTACCGAGCTCGAATTCGCGGCCGCTTATGTACAAGAATCGAGACCGAGGAGAGGGTTAGGG
ATAGGCTTACCGTCGACTGATAACTTCGTATAGCATACATTATACGAAGTTATTCTAGACTGTGCGGTAT
TTCACACCGCATAGGGTTAATTAAGGCGCGCCAGATCTGTTTAGCTTGCCTCGTCCCCGCCGGGTCACCC
GGCCAGCGACATGGAGGCCCAGAATACCCTCCTTGACAGTCTTGACGTGCGCAGCTCAGGGGCATGATGT
GACTGTCGCCCGTACATTTAGCCCATACATCCCCATGTATAATCATTTGCATCCATACATTTTGATGGCC
GCACGGCGCGAAGCAAAAATTACGGCTCCTCGCTGCGGACCTGCGAGCAGGGAAACGCTCCCCTCACAGA
CGCGTTGAATTGTCCCCACGCCGCGCCCCTGTAGAGAAATATAAAAGGTTAGGATTTGCCACTGAGGTTC
TTCTTTCATATACTTCCTTTTAAAATCTTGCTAGGATACAGTTCTCACATCACATCCGAACATAAACAAC
CATGGGTAAAAAGCCTGAACTCACCGCGACGTCTGTCGAGAAGTTTCTGATCGAAAAGTTCGACAGCGTC
TCCGACCTGATGCAGCTCTCGGAGGGCGAAGAATCTCGTGCTTTCAGCTTCGATGTAGGAGGGCGTGGAT
ATGTCCTGCGGGTAAATAGCTGCGCCGATGGTTTCTACAAAGATCGTTATGTTTATCGGCACTTTGCATC
GGCCGCGCTCCCGATTCCGGAAGTGCTTGACATTGGGGAATTCAGCGAGAGCCTGACCTATTGCATCTCC
CGCCGTGCACAGGGTGTCACGTTGCAAGACCTGCCTGAAACCGAACTGCCCGCTGTTCTGCAGCCGGTCG
CGGAGGCCATGGATGCGATCGCTGCGGCCGATCT
